>Addgene plasmid #209239 | pMx/ATP11C-c-HA | addgene full sequence | sequence record 413371 | Addgene NGS Result
CCCGAAAAGTGCCACCTGCATAATGAAAGACCCCACCTGTAGGTTTGGCAAGCTAGCTTAAGTAACGCCA
TTTTGCAAGGCATGGAAAAATACATAACTGAGAATAGAAAAGTTCAGATCAAGGTCAGGAACAGATGGAA
CAGCTGAATATGGGCCAAACAGGATATCTGTGGTAAGCAGTTCCTGCCCCGGCTCAGGGCCAAGAACAGA
TGGAACAGCTGAATATGGGCCAAACAGGATATCTGTGGTAAGCAGTTCCTGCCCCGGCTCAGGGCCAAGA
ACAGATGGTCCCCAGATGCGGTCCAGCCCTCAGCAGTTTCTAGAGAACCATCAGATGTTTCCAGGGTGCC
CCAAGGACCTGAAATGACCCTGTGCCTTATTTGAACTAACCAATCAGTTCGCTTCTCGCTTCTGTTCGCG
CGCTTCTGCTCCCCGAGCTCAATAAAAGAGCCCACAACCCCTCACTCGGCGCGCCAGTCCTCCGATTGAC
TGAGTCGCCCGGGTACCCGTGTATCCAATAAACCCTCTTGCAGTTGCATCCGACTTGTGGTCTCGCTGTT
CCTTGGGAGGGTCTCCTCTGAGTGATTGACTACCCGTCAGCGGGGGTCTTTCATTTGGGGGCTCGTCCGG
GATCGGGAGACCCCTGCCCAGGGACCACCGACCCACCACCGGGAGGTAAGCTGGCCAGCAACTTATCTGT
GTCTGTCCGATTGTCTAGTGTCTATGACTGATTTTATGCGCCTGCGTCGGTACTAGTTAGCTAACTAGCT
CTGTATCTGGCGGACCCGTGGTGGAACTGACGAGTTCGGAACACCCGGCCGCAACCCTGGGAGACGTCCC
AGGGACTTCGGGGGCCGTTTTTGTGGCCCGACCTGAGTCCAAAAATCCCGATCGTTTTGGACTCTTTGGT
GCACCCCCCTAATAGGAGGGATATGTGGTTCTGGTAGGAGACGAGAACCTAAAACAGTTCCCGCCTCCGT
CTGAATTTTTGCTTTCGGTTTGGGACCGAAGCCGCGCCGCGCGTCTTGTCTGCTGCAGCATCGTTCTGTG
TTGTCTCTGTCTGACTGTGTTTCTGTATTTGTCTGAAAATTAGGGCCAGACTGTTACCACTCCCTTAAGT
TTGACCTTAGGTCACTGGAAAGATGTCGAGCGGATCGCTCACAACCAGTCGGTAGATGTCAAGAAGAGAC
GTTGGGTTACCTTCTGCTCTGCAGAATGGCCAACCTTTAACGTCGGATGGCCGCGAGACGGCACCTTTAA
CCGAGACCTCATCACCCAGGTTAAGATCAAGGTCTTTTCACCTGGCCCGCATGGACACCCAGACCAGGTC
CCCTACATCGTGACCTGGGAAGCCTTGGCTTTTGACCCCCCTCCCTGGGTCAAGCCCTTTGTACACCCTA
AGCCTCCGCCTCCTCTTCCTCCATCCGCCCCGTCTCTCCCCCTTGAACCTCCTCGTTCGACCCCGCCTCG
ATCCTCCCTTTATCCAGCCCTCACTCCTTCTCTAGGCGCCCCCATATGGCCATATGAGATCTTATATGGG
GCACCCCCGCCCCTTGTAAACTTCCCTGACCCTGACATGACAAGAGTTACTAACAGCCCCTCTCTCCAAG
CTCACTTACAGGCTCTCTACTTAGTCCAGCACGAAGTCTGGAGACCTCTGGCGGCAGCCTACCAAGAACA
ACTGGACCGACCGGTGGTACCTCACCCTTACCGAGTCGGCGACACAGTGTGGGTCCGCCGACACCAGACT
AAGAACCTAGAACCTCGCTGGAAAGGACCTTACACAGTCCTGCTGACCACCCCCACCGCCCTCAAAGTAG
ACGGCATCGCAGCTTGGATACACGCCGCCCACGTGAAGGCTGCCGACCCCGGGGGTGGACCATCCTCTAG
ACTGCCGGATCTAGCTAGTTAATTAAGGATCCCTAGTTAAGCTATCAACAAGTTTGTACAAAAAAGCAGG
CTCTTTAAAGGAACCAATTCAGTCGACTGGATCCACCATGCAGATGGTCCCATCTCTCCCTCCAGCCTCT
GAGTGTGCTGGAGAAGAGAAACGAGTTGGCACACGCACAGTGTTTGTTGGCAATCATCCAGTTTCGGAAA
CAGAAGCTTACATTGCACAAAGATTTTGTGATAATAGAATAGTCTCATCTAAGTATACACTTTGGAATTT
TCTCCCAAAGAATCTGTTTGAACAGTTTAGAAGAATTGCAAATTTTTATTTTCTCATAATCTTCCTTGTA
CAGGTCACAGTAGACACACCAACTAGCCCAGTTACCAGTGGACTTCCACTTTTCTTTGTTATAACTGTTA
CAGCCATCAAGCAGGGATATGAGGATTGGCTGAGACACAGAGCTGACAATGAAGTCAACAAAAGCACTGT
TTACATTATTGAAAATGCAAAGCGAGTGAGAAAAGAAAGTGAAAAAATCAAGGTTGGTGATGTAGTAGAA
GTACAGGCAGATGAAACCTTTCCCTGTGATCTTATTCTTCTATCATCTTGCACCACTGATGGAACCTGTT
ATGTCACTACAGCCAGTCTTGATGGGGAATCCAATTGCAAGACACATTATGCAGTACGTGATACCATTGC
ACTGTGTACAGCAGAATCCATCGATACCCTCCGAGCAGCAATTGAATGTGAACAGCCTCAACCTGACCTC
TACAAATTTGTTGGGCGAATCAATATCTACAGTAATAGTCTTGAGGCTGTTGCCAGGTCTTTGGGACCTG
AAAATCTCTTGCTGAAAGGAGCTACGCTAAAAAATACCGAGAAGATATATGGAGTTGCTGTTTACACTGG
AATGGAAACCAAAATGGCTTTGAACTACCAAGGGAAATCTCAGAAACGTTCTGCTGTTGAAAAATCTATT
AATGCTTTCCTGATTGTATATTTATTTATCTTACTGACCAAAGCTGCAGTATGCACTACTCTAAAGTATG
TTTGGCAAAGTACCCCATACAATGATGAACCTTGGTATAACCAAAAGACTCAGAAAGAGCGAGAGACCTT
GAAGGTTTTAAAAATGTTCACCGACTTCCTATCATTTATGGTTCTATTCAACTTTATCATTCCTGTCTCC
ATGTACGTCACAGTAGAAATGCAGAAATTCTTGGGCTCCTTCTTCATCTCATGGGATAAGGACTTTTATG
ATGAAGAAATTAATGAAGGAGCCCTGGTTAACACATCAGACCTTAATGAAGAACTTGGTCAGGTGGATTA
TGTATTTACAGATAAGACTGGAACACTCACTGAAAACAGCATGGAATTCATTGAATGCTGCATAGATGGC
CACAAATATAAAGGTGTAACTCAAGAGGTTGATGGATTATCTCAAACTGATGGAACTTTAACATATTTTG
ACAAAGTAGATAAGAATCGAGAAGAGCTGTTTCTACGTGCCTTGTGTTTATGTCATACTGTAGAAATCAA
AACAAACGATGCTGTTGATGGAGCTACAGAATCAGCTGAATTAACCTATATCTCCTCTTCACCAGATGAA
ATAGCTTTGGTGAAAGGAGCTAAAAGGTACGGGTTCACATTTTTAGGAAATCGAAATGGATATATGAGAG
TAGAGAACCAAAGAAAAGAAATAGAAGAATATGAACTTCTTCACACCTTAAACTTTGATGCTGTCCGGCG
ACGTATGAGTGTAATTGTGAAGACTCAAGAAGGAGACATACTTCTCTTTTGTAAAGGAGCAGACTCGGCA
GTTTTTCCCAGAGTGCAAAATCATGAAATTGAGTTAACTAAAGTCCATGTGGAACGTAATGCAATGGATG
GGTATCGGACACTCTGTGTAGCCTTCAAAGAAATTGCTCCAGATGATTATGAAAGAATTAACAGACAGCT
CATAGAGGCAAAAATGGCCTTACAAGACAGAGAAGAAAAAATGGAAAAAGTTTTCGATGATATTGAGACA
AACATGAATTTAATTGGAGCCACTGCAGTTGAAGACAAGCTACAAGATCAAGCTGCAGAGACCATTGAAG
CTCTGCATGCAGCAGGCCTGAAAGTCTGGGTGCTCACTGGGGACAAGATGGAGACAGCTAAATCCACATG
CTATGCCTGCCGCCTTTTCCAGACCAACACTGAGCTCTTAGAACTAACCACAAAAACCATTGAAGAAAGT
GAAAGGAAAGAAGATCGATTACATGAATTATTGATAGAATATCGCAAGAAATTGCTGCATGAGTTTCCTA
AAAGTACTAGAAGCTTTAAAAAAGCATGGACAGAACATCAGGAATATGGATTAATCATAGATGGCTCCAC
ATTGTCACTCATACTAAATTCTAGTCAAGACTCTAGTTCAAACAATTACAAAAGCATTTTCCTACAAATA
TGTATGAAGTGTACTGCAGTGCTCTGCTGTCGGATGGCACCATTACAGAAAGCCCAGATTGTCAGAATGG
TGAAGAATTTAAAAGGCAGCCCAATAACTCTGTCGATAGGTGATGGTGCCAATGATGTTAGTATGATCTT
GGAATCCCATGTGGGAATAGGTATTAAAGGCAAAGAAGGTCGCCAAGCAGCTAGGAATAGCGATTATTCT
GTTCCAAAGTTTAAACACTTAAAGAAACTGCTGTTGGCTCATGGACATCTATATTATGTGAGAATAGCAC
ACCTTGTACAGTACTTCTTCTATAAGAACCTTTGTTTCATTTTGCCACAGTTTTTGTACCAGTTCTTCTG
TGGATTCTCACAACAGCCACTGTATGATGCTGCTTACCTTACAATGTACAATATCTGCTTCACATCCTTG
CCCATCCTGGCCTATAGTCTACTGGAACAGCACATCAACATTGACACTCTGACCTCAGATCCCCGATTGT
ATATGAAAATTTCTGGCAATGCCATGCTACAGTTGGGCCCCTTCTTATATTGGACATTTCTGGCTGCCTT
TGAAGGGACAGTGTTCTTCTTTGGGACTTACTTTCTTTTTCAGACTGCATCCCTAGAAGAAAATGGAAAG
GTATACGGAAACTGGACTTTTGGAACCATTGTTTTTACAGTCTTAGTATTCACTGTAACCCTGAAGCTTG
CCTTGGATACCCGATTCTGGACGTGGATAAATCACTTTGTGATTTGGGGTTCTTTAGCCTTCTATGTATT
TTTCTCATTCTTCTGGGGAGGAATTATTTGGCCTTTTCTCAAGCAACAGAGAATGTATTTTGTATTTGCC
CAAATGCTGTCTTCTGTATCCACATGGTTGGCTATAATTCTTCTAATATTTATCAGCCTGTTCCCTGAGA
TTCTTCTGATAGTATTAAAGAATGTAAGAAGAAGAAGTGCCAGGGTAACGAAACGCCTCCCTTCCTCAGG
AACATCTGCTATCTTCATGCTTTCTCAAACTTCCAGCAATCACAGTTTCTCTTGGAGTGAACTCTCGAGA
TATCTAGACCCAGCTTTCTTGTACAAAGTGGTTGATCTAGAGGGCCCGCGGTTCGAACTCGAGTATCCAT
ACGATGTACCAGACTACGCAGAGATCCACTAGCGGCCGCCAGCACAGTGGTCGACTGTGGAATGTGTGTC
AGTTAGGGTGTGGAAAGTCCCCAGGCTCCCCAGCAGGCAGAAGTATGCAAAGCATGCATCTCAATTAGTC
AGCAACCAGGTGTGGAAAGTCCCCAGGCTCCCCAGCAGGCAGAAGTATGCAAAGCATGCATCTCAATTAG
TCAGCAACCATAGTCCCGCCCCTAACTCCGCCCATCCCGCCCCTAACTCCGCCCAGTTCCGCCCATTCTC
CGCCCCATGGCTGACTAATTTTTTTTATTTATGCAGAGGCCGAGGCCGCCTCGGCCTCTGAGCTATTCCA
GAAGTAGTGAGGAGGCTTTTTTGGAGGCCTAGGCTTTTGCAAAAAGCTTCACGCTGCCGCAAGCACTCAG
GGCGCAAGGGCTGCTAAAGGAAGCGGAACACGTAGAAAGCCAGTCCGCAGAAACGGTGCTGACCCCGGAT
GAATGTCAGCTACTGGGCTATCTGGACAAGGGAAAACGCAAGCGCAAAGAGAAAGCAGGTAGCTTGCAGT
GGGCTTACATGGCGATAGCTAGACTGGGCGGTTTTATGGACAGCAAGCGAACCGGAATTGCCAGCTGGGG
CGCCCTCTGGTAAGGTTGGGAAGCCCTGCAAAGTAAACTGGATGGCTTTCTTGCCGCCAAGGATCTGATG
GCGCAGGGGATCAAGATCTGATCAAGAGACAGGATGAGGATCGTTTCGCATGATTGAACAAGATGGATTG
CACGCAGGTTCTCCGGCCGCTTGGGTGGAGAGGCTATTCGGCTATGACTGGGCACAACAGACAATCGGCT
GCTCTGATGCCGCCGTGTTCCGGCTGTCAGCGCAGGGGCGCCCGGTTCTTTTTGTCAAGACCGACCTGTC
CGGTGCCCTGAATGAACTGCAGGACGAGGCAGCGCGGCTATCGTGGCTGGCCACGACGGGCGTTCCTTGC
GCAGCTGTGCTCGACGTTGTCACTGAAGCGGGAAGGGACTGGCTGCTATTGGGCGAAGTGCCGGGGCAGG
ATCTCCTGTCATCTCACCTTGCTCCTGCCGAGAAAGTATCCATCATGGCTGATGCAATGCGGCGGCTGCA
TACGCTTGATCCGGCTACCTGCCCATTCGACCACCAAGCGAAACATCGCATCGAGCGAGCACGTACTCGG
ATGGAAGCCGGTCTTGTCGATCAGGATGATCTGGACGAAGAGCATCAGGGGCTCGCGCCAGCCGAACTGT
TCGCCAGGCTCAAGGCGCGCATGCCCGACGGCGAGGATCTCGTCGTGACCCATGGCGATGCCTGCTTGCC
GAATATCATGGTGGAAAATGGCCGCTTTTCTGGATTCATCGACTGTGGCCGGCTGGGTGTGGCGGACCGC
TATCAGGACATAGCGTTGGCTACCCGTGATATTGCTGAAGAGCTTGGCGGCGAATGGGCTGACCGCTTCC
TCGTGCTTTACGGTATCGCCGCTCCCGATTCGCAGCGCATCGCCTTCTATCGCCTTCTTGACGAGTTCTT
CTGAGCGGGACTCTGGGGTTCGCATCGTCGACGATAAAATAAAAGATTTTATTTAGTCTCCAGAAAAAGG
GGGGAATGAAAGACCCCACCTGTAGGTTTGGCAAGCTAGCTTAAGTAACGCCATTTTGCAAGGCATGGAA
AAATACATAACTGAGAATAGAGAAGTTCAGATCAAGGTCAGGAACAGATGGAACAGCTGAATATGGGCCA
AACAGGATATCTGTGGTAAGCAGTTCCTGCCCCGGCTCAGGGCCAAGAACAGATGGAACAGCTGAATATG
GGCCAAACAGGATATCTGTGGTAAGCAGTTCCTGCCCCGGCTCAGGGCCAAGAACAGATGGTCCCCAGAT
GCGGTCCAGCCCTCAGCAGTTTCTAGAGAACCATCAGATGTTTCCAGGGTGCCCCAAGGACCTGAAATGA
CCCTGTGCCTTATTTGAACTAACCAATCAGTTCGCTTCTCGCTTCTGTTCGCGCGCTTCTGCTCCCCGAG
CTCAATAAAAGAGCCCACAACCCCTCACTCGGCGCGCCAGTCCTCCGATTGACTGAGTCGCCCGGGTACC
CGTGTATCCAATAAACCCTCTTGCAGTTGCATCCGACTTGTGGTCTCGCTGTTCCTTGGGAGGGTCTCCT
CTGAGTGATTGACTACCCGTCAGCGGGGGTCTTTCACATGCAGCATGTATCAAAATTAATTTGGTTTTTT
TTCTTAAGTATTTACATTAAATGGCCATAGTTGCATTAATGAATCGGCCAACGCGCGGGGAGAGGCGGTT
TGCGTATTGGGCGCTCTTCCGCTTCCTCGCTCACTGACTCGCTGCGCTCGGTCGTTCGGCTGCGGCGAGC
GGTATCAGCTCACTCAAAGGCGGTAATACGGTTATCCACAGAATCAGGGGATAACGCAGGAAAGAACATG
TGAGCAAAAGGCCAGCAAAAGGCCAGGAACCGTAAAAAGGCCGCGTTGCTGGCGTTTTTCCATAGGCTCC
GCCCCCCTGACGAGCATCACAAAAATCGACGCTCAAGTCAGAGGTGGCGAAACCCGACAGGACTATAAAG
ATACCAGGCGTTTCCCCCTGGAAGCTCCCTCGTGCGCTCTCCTGTTCCGACCCTGCCGCTTACCGGATAC
CTGTCCGCCTTTCTCCCTTCGGGAAGCGTGGCGCTTTCTCATAGCTCACGCTGTAGGTATCTCAGTTCGG
TGTAGGTCGTTCGCTCCAAGCTGGGCTGTGTGCACGAACCCCCCGTTCAGCCCGACCGCTGCGCCTTATC
CGGTAACTATCGTCTTGAGTCCAACCCGGTAAGACACGACTTATCGCCACTGGCAGCAGCCACTGGTAAC
AGGATTAGCAGAGCGAGGTATGTAGGCGGTGCTACAGAGTTCTTGAAGTGGTGGCCTAACTACGGCTACA
CTAGAAGAACAGTATTTGGTATCTGCGCTCTGCTGAAGCCAGTTACCTTCGGAAAAAGAGTTGGTAGCTC
TTGATCCGGCAAACAAACCACCGCTGGTAGCGGTGGTTTTTTTGTTTGCAAGCAGCAGATTACGCGCAGA
AAAAAAGGATCTCAAGAAGATCCTTTGATCTTTTCTACGGGGTCTGACGCTCAGTGGAACGAAAACTCAC
GTTAAGGGATTTTGGTCATGAGATTATCAAAAAGGATCTTCACCTAGATCCTTTTGCGGCCGGCCGCAAA
TCAATCTAAAGTATATATGAGTAAACTTGGTCTGACAGTTACCAATGCTTAATCAGTGAGGCACCTATCT
CAGCGATCTGTCTATTTCGTTCATCCATAGTTGCCTGACTCCCCGTCGTGTAGATAACTACGATACGGGA
GGGCTTACCATCTGGCCCCAGTGCTGCAATGATACCGCGAGACCCACGCTCACCGGCTCCAGATTTATCA
GCAATAAACCAGCCAGCCGGAAGGGCCGAGCGCAGAAGTGGTCCTGCAACTTTATCCGCCTCCATCCAGT
CTATTAATTGTTGCCGGGAAGCTAGAGTAAGTAGTTCGCCAGTTAATAGTTTGCGCAACGTTGTTGCCAT
TGCTACAGGCATCGTGGTGTCACGCTCGTCGTTTGGTATGGCTTCATTCAGCTCCGGTTCCCAACGATCA
AGGCGAGTTACATGATCCCCCATGTTGTGCAAAAAAGCGGTTAGCTCCTTCGGTCCTCCGATCGTTGTCA
GAAGTAAGTTGGCCGCAGTGTTATCACTCATGGTTATGGCAGCACTGCATAATTCTCTTACTGTCATGCC
ATCCGTAAGATGCTTTTCTGTGACTGGTGAGTACTCAACCAAGTCATTCTGAGAATAGTGTATGCGGCGA
CCGAGTTGCTCTTGCCCGGCGTCAATACGGGATAATACCGCGCCACATAGCAGAACTTTAAAAGTGCTCA
TCATTGGAAAACGTTCTTCGGGGCGAAAACTCTCAAGGATCTTACCGCTGTTGAGATCCAGTTCGATGTA
ACCCACTCGTGCACCCAACTGATCTTCAGCATCTTTTACTTTCACCAGCGTTTCTGGGTGAGCAAAAACA
GGAAGGCAAAATGCCGCAAAAAAGGGAATAAGGGCGACACGGAAATGTTGAATACTCATACTCTTCCTTT
TTCAATATTATTGAAGCATTTATCAGGGTTATTGTCTCATGAGCGGATACATATTTGAATGTATTTAGAA
AAATAAACAAATAGGGGTTCCGCGCACATTTC
Features (pLannotate 1.2.2; 16 found; start..end, strand, type, name):
     22..615     +  LTR            LTR: long terminal repeat from Moloney murine leukemia virus
    678..877     +  misc_feature   MMLV Ψ: packaging signal of Moloney murine leukemia virus (MMLV)
    929..1017    +  misc_feature   MESV Ψ (fragment): packaging signal of murine embryonic stem cell virus
   1094..1510    +  CDS            gag (truncated): truncated Moloney murine leukemia virus (MMLV) gag gene lacking the start codon
   1520..1894    +  misc_feature   pol region: Moloney murine leukemia virus (MMLV) pol region containing the splice acceptor site
   1938..1962    +  protein_bind   attB1: mutant version of attB; recombination site for the Gateway® BP reaction BP Clonase™
   1998..5294    +  CDS            ATP11C: AT11C_HUMAN - Also known as ATPIG, ATPIQ. Experimental evidence at protein level: Swiss-Prot protein existence level 1. Catalytic component of a P4-ATPase flippase complex which catalyzes the hydrolysis of ATP coupled to the transport of aminophospholipids, phosphatidylserines (PS) and phosphatidylethanolamines (PE), from the outer to the inner leaflet of the plasma membrane (PubMed:25315773, PubMed:32493773, PubMed:24904167, PubMed:26567335). Major PS-flippase in immune cell subsets. In erythrocyte plasma membrane, it is required to maintain PS in the inner leaflet preventing its exposure on
   5398..5422    -  protein_bind   attB2: mutant version of attB; recombination site for the Gateway® BP reaction BP Clonase™
   5524..5853    +  promoter       SV40 promoter: SV40 enhancer and early promoter
   5855..6178    +  CDS            tnpA (fragment): TN5P_ECOLX - Also known as tnp. Experimental evidence at protein level: Swiss-Prot protein existence level 1. Mediates transposition of transposon Tn5 by a 'cut and paste' mechanism. First, the monomeric transposase binds the 19 bp inverted DNA repeats flanking the transposon. Then, dimerization of the DNA- bound transposase creates a synaptic DNA complex. After nicking of the first DNA strand, excision of the transposon proceeds through a series of intermediates. The transposase then mediates the insertion of the transposon at a new site by strand transfer. The activity of the wild- type tran
   6210..7001    +  CDS            neo: KKA2_KLEPN - Also known as kan, nptII. Experimental evidence at protein level: Swiss-Prot protein existence level 1. Resistance to kanamycin, neomycin, paromomycin, ribostamycin, butirosin and gentamicin B. From Klebsiella pneumoniae.
   7075..7666    +  LTR            LTR: long terminal repeat from Moloney murine leukemia virus
   7732..7784    -  CDS            lacI (fragment): lac repressor; lacI; The lac repressor binds to the lac operator to inhibit transcription in E. coli. This inhibition can be relieved by adding lactose or isopropyl-β-D-thiogalactopyranoside (IPTG).
   7967..8555    -  rep_origin     ori: high-copy-number ColE1/pMB1/pBR322/pUC origin of replication
   8719..9579    -  CDS            AmpR: β-lactamase; bla; confers resistance to ampicillin, carbenicillin, and related antibiotics
   9580..9684    -  promoter       AmpR promoter: bla
