[The description below was written by a language model from this plasmid's Addgene catalogue record and pLannotate feature annotations shown in this document.]
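Description:
pMx/ATP11C-c-HA is a Moloney murine leukemia virus-based retroviral expression plasmid built on the pMx backbone for expressing human ATP11C isoform c in mammalian cells. In bacteria it is maintained through a high-copy ColE1/pUC-type origin and selected with ampicillin via the β-lactamase gene and its own promoter. The proviral portion is flanked by two MMLV long terminal repeats. Downstream of the 5' LTR lie the MMLV packaging signal, a fragment of the MESV packaging signal, a truncated gag segment lacking its start codon, and a pol region carrying the splice acceptor. Together these elements allow the genomic RNA to be encapsidated when viral proteins are supplied in trans by a packaging system, and they support expression of the downstream insert. No separate internal promoter is annotated upstream of the insert, so its transcription is presumably driven from the 5' LTR.

The ATP11C coding sequence was introduced by Gateway cloning and sits between attB1 and attB2 sites. The catalogue lists a C-terminal HA epitope tag for detection, although the feature table does not annotate it as a separate feature. ATP11C is the catalytic subunit of a P4-ATPase flippase that moves phosphatidylserine and phosphatidylethanolamine from the outer to the inner leaflet of the plasma membrane. Downstream of the insert, an SV40 enhancer/early promoter drives a neomycin phosphotransferase gene, preceded by a short Tn5-derived fragment, which should permit G418 selection of transduced cells. The construct is suited to stable retroviral expression of this tagged isoform. The associated publication concerns the polarized localization of ATP11C variants, which suggests use in comparing the subcellular distribution of isoforms.
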