Addgene plasmid #209239: pMx/ATP11C-c-HA
Purpose: Mammalian expression of ATP11C isoform c
Depositing lab: Hye-Won Shin. Depositing organization: Kyoto University, Graduate School of Pharmaceutical Sciences. Publication: The interaction of ATP11C-b with ezrin contributes to its polarized localization. Inoue H, Takatsu H, Hamamoto A, Takayama M, Nakabuchi R, Muranaka Y, Yagi T, Nakayama K, Shin HW. J Cell Sci. 2021 Oct 15;134(20):jcs258523. doi: 10.1242/jcs.258523. Epub 2021 Oct 18. PubMed 34528675.
Backbone
  Vector backbone: pMx
  Vector type: Retroviral
Growth in bacteria
  Bacterial resistance: Ampicillin, 100 μg/mL
  Growth temperature: 30°C
  Growth strain: NEB Stable
  Copy number: Unknown
Gene/Insert
  Gene/Insert name: ATP11C isoform c
  Species: H. sapiens (human)
  Entrez Gene: ATP11C (a.k.a. ATPIG, ATPIQ, HACXL)
  Tag / fusion protein: HA (C terminal on insert)
  Cloning method: Gateway Cloning
Terms and licenses: Academic/Nonprofit Terms; Industry Terms: Not Available to Industry
How to cite: pMx/ATP11C-c-HA was a gift from Hye-Won Shin (Addgene plasmid # 209239 ; http://n2t.net/addgene:209239 ; RRID:Addgene_209239)
